Addgene plasmid #63731: pcDNA3.1(-) FLIPQTV3.0 2m
Purpose: FLIPQTV3.0 glutamine sensor with R75MW220A mutations
Depositing lab: Sakiko Okumoto. Depositing organization: Virginia Polytechnic Institute and State University. Publication: Visualization of glutamine transporter activities in living cells using genetically encoded glutamine sensors. Gruenwald K, Holland JT, Stromberg V, Ahmad A, Watcharakichkorn D, Okumoto S. PLoS One. 2012;7(6):e38591. doi: 10.1371/journal.pone.0038591. Epub 2012 Jun 14. PubMed 22723868.
Backbone
  Vector backbone: pcDNA3.1 (-)
  Backbone size w/o insert (bp): 5427
  Total vector size (bp): 7528
  Vector type: Mammalian Expression
  Selectable markers: Neomycin (select with G418)
Growth in bacteria
  Bacterial resistance: Ampicillin, 100 μg/mL
  Growth temperature: 37°C
  Growth strain: DH5alpha
  Copy number: High Copy
Gene/Insert
  Gene/Insert name: FLIPQTV3.0 sensor, 2mM affinity
  Insert size (bp): 2119
Terms and licenses: Academic/Nonprofit Terms; Industry Terms: Not Available to Industry
How to cite: pcDNA3.1(-) FLIPQTV3.0 2m was a gift from Sakiko Okumoto (Addgene plasmid # 63731 ; http://n2t.net/addgene:63731 ; RRID:Addgene_63731)
