[The description below was written by a language model from this plasmid's Addgene catalogue record.]
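Description:
pcDNA3.1(-) FLIPQTV3.0 2m is a mammalian expression plasmid of about 7.5 kb that carries a genetically encoded glutamine sensor in the pcDNA3.1(-) backbone (about 5.4 kb without insert). It is propagated in E. coli as a high-copy plasmid under ampicillin selection. The backbone also provides a neomycin resistance marker, so transfected mammalian cells can be selected with G418 if stable lines are wanted. No feature table accompanies the record, so individual regulatory elements are not listed. pcDNA3.1 vectors generally drive the insert from the CMV immediate-early promoter with a downstream polyadenylation signal, and this is presumably the arrangement here.

The roughly 2.1 kb insert encodes the FLIPQTV3.0 sensor in a variant carrying the R75M and W220A mutations, described as having an affinity of about 2 mM for glutamine. The "2m" in the name appears to refer to this affinity value. The record does not detail the sensor's architecture, such as the ligand-binding scaffold or the fluorescent protein components, nor does it state the source species of the parts. It likewise does not say which mutation contributes what, though the substitutions evidently define this affinity variant within a series of sensors.

According to the associated publication title, these sensors are used to visualize glutamine transporter activities in living cells. A low-affinity, millimolar-range version such as this one would suit the monitoring of glutamine changes at relatively high concentrations, where tighter-binding variants would be saturated.
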