>Addgene plasmid #63731 | pcDNA3.1(-) FLIPQTV3.0 2m | addgene partial sequence | sequence record 110755 | EGFP-N 5'-CGTCGCCGTCCAGCTCGACCAG-3'
CGGTGAACAGCTCAGCGCCTTTCGGTTCAGTACCGAACGCTTTTTTGTAGATTTCGTTGTAAGTTCCGTT
CTCGCGCAGGGTTTTCAACGCGCCGTTGACTTTGTCACGCAGCTCGTCGCTACCTTTCGGGAACGCAATA
CCGTATTGCTGCGCTTCCAGAGAGTCACCTACCGCTTTGAACTGACCGTTACCGGCGGTTTTGATGAAGT
ACAGAATGTTTGGCGTATCGTGCAGAACGGCGTCTGCGCGGTTGGTGCCCAGTTCCATATAGGCGTTATC
GATGTTCGGGAACTGACGCAGATCTTTAGTTTTGATGTTTGCTTTCGCGTAATCAACGGAGCCAGTACCG
CTCTTCACAGCAACCACTTTCCCGTCGAGATCTTTCACGCTTTTCACATCGTTATTGTTAGCTTTCACCA
TCACTAACAGGCCGCTTTTGTAGTAGCCGTCAGAGAAATCGATCGCTTTTTTCATCTCGTCGGTGATGGT
AATGCCCGCCAGCGCCAGATCGACGTTTTTGGTTTGCAGTGCCGGAATGATCCCACTGAAATCCATCGGC
TTCAGTTCGTAATCCAGCTTCAGCTCTTTAGCGATGGCAGCCCACAGATCGACGTCAAAGCCCACATATT
TGGCGCTCACCTTGTACAGCTCGTCCATGCCGTCGGTGGAGTTGCGGGCCACGGCGCTCTCGTAAACGGT
CACCTTGTTGTAGTCCTTGTCGTGGTTCAGGATCTCGATGCGGTGGTCCACAAAGTGATAGTCGGGCAGC
TTCACCGCCTTCTTGGCCCTGTAGATGGTCTTGAAGTCAACGCGGTGGTGGCCGCCGCCCTCCAGCAGCA
GCTTGTGCTTAACGTCGCCCTTCAGCACGCCGTCGCGCACGTACATCCTCTCGGTGGAGGCGTCCCAGCC
GGTGGTCTTCTTCTGCATCACGG
