>Addgene plasmid #63731 | pcDNA3.1(-) FLIPQTV3.0 2m | addgene partial sequence | sequence record 110756 | CMV-F 5'-CGCAAATGGGCGGTAGGCGTG-3'
CTATATAAGCAGAGCTCTCTGGCTAACTAGAGAACCCACTGCTTACTGGCTTATCGAAATTAATACGACT
CACTATAGGGAGACCCAAGCTGGCTAGCGTTTAAACGGGCCCTCTAGACTCGAGCGGCCGCCACTGTGCT
GGATATCTGCAGAATTCCACCACACTGGACTAGTGGATCCACTCGAGATGGCAGGCTCGAAATTAGTTGT
CGCGACGGATACCGCCTTCGTTCCGTTCGAATTTAAACAGGCCCCAATGGTGAGCAAGGGCGAGGAGACC
ACAATGGGCGTAATCAAGCCCGACATGAAGATCAAGCTGAAGATGGAGGGCAACGTGAATGGCCACGCCT
TCGTGATCGAGGGCGAGGGCGAGGGCAAGCCCTACGACGGCACCAACACCATCAACCTGGAGGTGAAGGA
GGGAGCCCCCCTGCCCTTCTCCTACGACATTCTGACCACCGCGTTCGCCTACGGCAACAGGGCCTTCACC
AAGTACCCCGACGACATCCCCAACTACTTCAAGCAGTCCTTCCCCGAGGGCTACTCTTGGGAGCGCACCA
TGACCTTCGAGGACAAGGGCATCGTGAAGGTGAAGTCCGACATCTCCATGGAGGAGGACTCCTTCATCTA
CGAGATACACCTCAAGGGCGAGAACTTCCCCCCCAACGGCCCCGTGATGCAGAAGAAGACCACCGGCTGG
GACGCCTCCACCGAGAGGATGTACGTGCGCGACGGCGTGCTGAAGGGCGACGTTAAGCACAAGCTGCTGC
TGGAGGGCGGCGGCCACCACCGCGTTGACTTCAAGACCATCTACAGGGCCAAGAAGGCGGTGAAGCTGCC
CGACTATCACTTTGTGGACCACCGCATCGAGATCCTGAACCACGACAAGGACTACAACAAGGTGACCGTT
TACGAGAGCGCCGTGGCCCGCAACTCCACCGACGGCATGGACGAGCTGTACAAGGTGAGCGCCAAATATG
TGGGCTTTGACGTCGATCTGTGGGCTGCCATCGCTAAAGAGCTGAAGCTG
