>Addgene plasmid #63731 | pcDNA3.1(-) FLIPQTV3.0 2m | addgene partial sequence | sequence record 110761 | BGH-rev 5'-TAGAAGGCACAGTCGAGG-3'
CTTAAGCTTTTACTTGTACAGCTCGTCCATGCCGAGAGTGATCCCGGCGGCGGTCACGAACTCCAGCAGG
ACCATGTGATCGCGCTTCTCGTTGGGGTCTTTGCTCAGGGCGGACTGGTAGCTCAGGTAGTGATTGTCGG
GCAGCAGCACGGGGCCGTCGCCGATGGGGGTGTTCTGCTGGTAGTGGTCGGCGAGCTGCACGCCGCCGTC
CTCGATGTTGTGGCGGATCTTGAAGTTGGCCTTGATGCCGTTCTTCTGCTTGTCGGCGGTGATATAGACG
TTGTGGCTGTTGTAGTTGTACTCCAGCTTGTGCCCCAGGATGTTGCCGTCCTCCTTGAAGTCGATGCCCT
TCAGCTCGATGCGGTTCACCAGGGTGTCGCCCTCGAACTTCACCTCGGCGCGGGTCTTGTAGTTGCCGTC
GTCCTTGAAGAAGATGGTGCGCTCCTGGACGTAGCCTTCGGGCATGGCGGACTTGAAGAAGTCGTGCTGC
TTCATGTGGTCGGGGTAGCGGGCGAAGCACTGCAGGCCGTAGCCCAGGGTGGTCACGAGGGTGGGCCAGG
GCACGGGCAGCTTGCCGGTGGTGCAGATCAGCTTCAGGGTCAGCTTGCCGTAGGTGGCATCGCCCTCGCC
CTCGCCGGACACGCTGAACTTGTGGCCGTTTACGTCGCCGTCCAGCTCGACCAGGATGGGCACCACCCCG
GTGAACAGCTCAGCGCCTTTCGGTTCAGTACCGAACGCTTTTTTGTAGATTTCGTTGTAAGTTCCGTTCT
CGCGCAGGGTTTTCAACGCGCCGTTGACTTTGTCACGCAGCTCGTCGCTACCTTTCGGGAACGCAATACC
GTATTGCTGCGCTTCCAGAGAGTCACCTACCGCTTTGAACTGACCG
