LOCUS       Exported 7528 bp ds-DNA circular SYN 12-MAY-2021
DEFINITION  FLIPQTV3.0 glutamine sensor with R75MW220A mutations.
ACCESSION   .
VERSION     .
KEYWORDS    pcDNA3.1(-) FLIPQTV3.0 2m
SOURCE      synthetic DNA construct
  ORGANISM  synthetic DNA construct
REFERENCE   1 (bases 1 to 7528)
  AUTHORS   Gruenwald K, Holland JT, Stromberg V, Ahmad A, Watcharakichkorn D,
            Okumoto S
  TITLE     Visualization of glutamine transporter activities in living cells
            using genetically encoded glutamine sensors.
  JOURNAL   PLoS One. 2012;7(6):e38591. doi: 10.1371/journal.pone.0038591. Epub
            2012 Jun 14.
  PUBMED    22723868
REFERENCE   2 (bases 1 to 7528)
  AUTHORS   .
  TITLE     Direct Submission
  JOURNAL   Exported May 12, 2021 from SnapGene Server 1.1.58
            http://www.snapgene.com
FEATURES             Location/Qualifiers
     source          1..7528
                     /organism="synthetic DNA construct"
                     /mol_type="other DNA"
     primer_bind     complement(44..63)
                     /label=pRS-marker
                     /note="pRS vectors, use to sequence yeast selectable
                     marker"
     enhancer        235..614
                     /label=CMV enhancer
                     /note="human cytomegalovirus immediate early enhancer"
     promoter        615..818
                     /label=CMV promoter
                     /note="human cytomegalovirus (CMV) immediate early
                     promoter"
     primer_bind     769..789
                     /label=CMV-F
                     /note="Human CMV immediate early promoter, forward primer"
     primer_bind     863..882
                     /label=T7
                     /note="T7 promoter, forward primer"
     promoter        863..881
                     /label=T7 promoter
                     /note="promoter for bacteriophage T7 RNA polymerase"
     CDS             1059..1766
                     /codon_start=1
                     /product="monomeric teal (cyan) fluorescent protein (Ai et
                     al., 2006)"
                     /label=mTFP1
                     /note="mammalian codon-optimized"
                     /translation="MVSKGEETTMGVIKPDMKIKLKMEGNVNGHAFVIEGEGEGKPYDG
                     TNTINLEVKEGAPLPFSYDILTTAFAYGNRAFTKYPDDIPNYFKQSFPEGYSWERTMTF
                     EDKGIVKVKSDISMEEDSFIYEIHLKGENFPPNGPVMQKKTTGWDASTERMYVRDGVLK
                     GDVKHKLLLEGGGHHRVDFKTIYRAKKAVKLPDYHFVDHRIEILNHDKDYNKVTVYESA
                     VARNSTDGMDELYK"
     primer_bind     complement(2421..2442)
                     /label=EGFP-N
                     /note="EGFP, reverse primer"
     primer_bind     complement(2682..2701)
                     /label=EXFP-R
                     /note="For distinguishing EGFP variants, reverse primer"
     CDS             2841..3092
                     /codon_start=1
                     /product="C-terminal fragment of mVenus for use in
                     bimolecular fluorescence complementation (BiFC) (Kodama and
                     Hu, 2010)"
                     /label=VC155
                     /translation="DKQKNGIKANFKIRHNIEDGGVQLADHYQQNTPIGDGPVLLPDNH
                     YLSYQSALSKDPNEKRDHMVLLEFVTAAGITLGMDELYK"
     primer_bind     3029..3050
                     /label=EGFP-C
                     /note="EGFP, forward primer"
     primer_bind     complement(3122..3139)
                     /label=BGH-rev
                     /note="Bovine growth hormone terminator, reverse primer.
                     Also called BGH reverse"
     polyA_signal    3128..3352
                     /label=bGH poly(A) signal
                     /note="bovine growth hormone polyadenylation signal"
     rep_origin      3398..3826
                     /direction=RIGHT
                     /label=f1 ori
                     /note="f1 bacteriophage origin of replication; arrow
                     indicates direction of (+) strand synthesis"
     primer_bind     complement(3485..3504)
                     /label=F1ori-R
                     /note="F1 origin, reverse primer"
     primer_bind     3695..3716
                     /label=F1ori-F
                     /note="F1 origin, forward primer"
     primer_bind     complement(3835..3855)
                     /label=pBABE 3'
                     /note="SV40 enhancer, reverse primer for pBABE vectors"
     promoter        3840..4169
                     /label=SV40 promoter
                     /note="SV40 enhancer and early promoter"
     rep_origin      4020..4155
                     /label=SV40 ori
                     /note="SV40 origin of replication"
     primer_bind     4082..4101
                     /label=SV40pro-F
                     /note="SV40 promoter/origin, forward primer"
     CDS             4236..5030
                     /codon_start=1
                     /gene="aph(3')-II (or nptII)"
                     /product="aminoglycoside phosphotransferase from Tn5"
                     /label=NeoR/KanR
                     /note="confers resistance to neomycin, kanamycin, and G418
                     (Geneticin(R))"
                     /translation="MIEQDGLHAGSPAAWVERLFGYDWAQQTIGCSDAAVFRLSAQGRP
                     VLFVKTDLSGALNELQDEAARLSWLATTGVPCAAVLDVVTEAGRDWLLLGEVPGQDLLS
                     SHLAPAEKVSIMADAMRRLHTLDPATCPFDHQAKHRIERARTRMEAGLVDQDDLDEEHQ
                     GLAPAELFARLKARMPDGEDLVVTHGDACLPNIMVENGRFSGFIDCGRLGVADRYQDIA
                     LATRDIAEELGGEWADRFLVLYGIAAPDSQRIAFYRLLDEFF"
     primer_bind     complement(4290..4309)
                     /label=Neo-R
                     /note="Neomycin resistance gene, reverse primer"
     primer_bind     4900..4919
                     /label=Neo-F
                     /note="Neomycin resistance gene, forward primer"
     polyA_signal    5204..5325
                     /label=SV40 poly(A) signal
                     /note="SV40 polyadenylation signal"
     primer_bind     complement(5241..5260)
                     /label=SV40pA-R
                     /note="SV40 polyA, reverse primer"
     primer_bind     5295..5314
                     /label=EBV-rev
                     /note="SV40 polyA terminator, reverse primer"
     primer_bind     complement(5374..5390)
                     /label=M13 rev
                     /note="common sequencing primer, one of multiple similar
                     variants"
     primer_bind     complement(5374..5390)
                     /label=M13 Reverse
                     /note="In lacZ gene. Also called M13-rev"
     primer_bind     complement(5387..5409)
                     /label=M13/pUC Reverse
                     /note="In lacZ gene"
     protein_bind    5398..5414
                     /label=lac operator
                     /bound_moiety="lac repressor encoded by lacI"
                     /note="The lac repressor binds to the lac operator to
                     inhibit transcription in E. coli. This inhibition can be
                     relieved by adding lactose or
                     isopropyl-beta-D-thiogalactopyranoside (IPTG)."
     promoter        complement(5422..5452)
                     /label=lac promoter
                     /note="promoter for the E. coli lac operon"
     protein_bind    5467..5488
                     /label=CAP binding site
                     /bound_moiety="E. coli catabolite activator protein"
                     /note="CAP binding activates transcription in the presence
                     of cAMP."
     primer_bind     complement(5605..5622)
                     /label=L4440
                     /note="L4440 vector, forward primer"
     rep_origin      complement(5776..6361)
                     /direction=LEFT
                     /label=ori
                     /note="high-copy-number ColE1/pMB1/pBR322/pUC origin of
                     replication"
     primer_bind     complement(5856..5875)
                     /label=pBR322ori-F
                     /note="pBR322 origin, forward primer"
     CDS             complement(6532..7392)
                     /codon_start=1
                     /gene="bla"
                     /product="beta-lactamase"
                     /label=AmpR
                     /note="confers resistance to ampicillin, carbenicillin, and
                     related antibiotics"
                     /translation="MSIQHFRVALIPFFAAFCLPVFAHPETLVKVKDAEDQLGARVGYI
                     ELDLNSGKILESFRPEERFPMMSTFKVLLCGAVLSRIDAGQEQLGRRIHYSQNDLVEYS
                     PVTEKHLTDGMTVRELCSAAITMSDNTAANLLLTTIGGPKELTAFLHNMGDHVTRLDRW
                     EPELNEAIPNDERDTTMPVAMATTLRKLLTGELLTLASRQQLIDWMEADKVAGPLLRSA
                     LPAGWFIADKSGAGERGSRGIIAALGPDGKPSRIVVIYTTGSQATMDERNRQIAEIGAS
                     LIKHW"
     primer_bind     7155..7174
                     /label=Amp-R
                     /note="Ampicillin resistance gene, reverse primer"
     promoter        complement(7393..7497)
                     /gene="bla"
                     /label=AmpR promoter
ORIGIN
        1 gacggatcgg gagatctccc gatcccctat ggtgcactct cagtacaatc tgctctgatg
       61 ccgcatagtt aagccagtat ctgctccctg cttgtgtgtt ggaggtcgct gagtagtgcg
      121 cgagcaaaat ttaagctaca acaaggcaag gcttgaccga caattgcatg aagaatctgc
      181 ttagggttag gcgttttgcg ctgcttcgcg atgtacgggc cagatatacg cgttgacatt
      241 gattattgac tagttattaa tagtaatcaa ttacggggtc attagttcat agcccatata
      301 tggagttccg cgttacataa cttacggtaa atggcccgcc tggctgaccg cccaacgacc
      361 cccgcccatt gacgtcaata atgacgtatg ttcccatagt aacgccaata gggactttcc
      421 attgacgtca atgggtggag tatttacggt aaactgccca cttggcagta catcaagtgt
      481 atcatatgcc aagtacgccc cctattgacg tcaatgacgg taaatggccc gcctggcatt
      541 atgcccagta catgacctta tgggactttc ctacttggca gtacatctac gtattagtca
      601 tcgctattac catggtgatg cggttttggc agtacatcaa tgggcgtgga tagcggtttg
      661 actcacgggg atttccaagt ctccacccca ttgacgtcaa tgggagtttg ttttggcacc
      721 aaaatcaacg ggactttcca aaatgtcgta acaactccgc cccattgacg caaatgggcg
      781 gtaggcgtgt acggtgggag gtctatataa gcagagctct ctggctaact agagaaccca
      841 ctgcttactg gcttatcgaa attaatacga ctcactatag ggagacccaa gctggctagc
      901 gtttaaacgg gccctctaga ctcgagcggc cgccactgtg ctggatatct gcagaattcc
      961 accacactgg actagtggat ccactcgaga tggcaggctc gaaattagtt gtcgcgacgg
     1021 ataccgcctt cgttccgttc gaatttaaac aggccccaat ggtgagcaag ggcgaggaga
     1081 ccacaatggg cgtaatcaag cccgacatga agatcaagct gaagatggag ggcaacgtga
     1141 atggccacgc cttcgtgatc gagggcgagg gcgagggcaa gccctacgac ggcaccaaca
     1201 ccatcaacct ggaggtgaag gagggagccc ccctgccctt ctcctacgac attctgacca
     1261 ccgcgttcgc ctacggcaac agggccttca ccaagtaccc cgacgacatc cccaactact
     1321 tcaagcagtc cttccccgag ggctactctt gggagcgcac catgaccttc gaggacaagg
     1381 gcatcgtgaa ggtgaagtcc gacatctcca tggaggagga ctccttcatc tacgagatac
     1441 acctcaaggg cgagaacttc ccccccaacg gccccgtgat gcagaagaag accaccggct
     1501 gggacgcctc caccgagagg atgtacgtgc gcgacggcgt gctgaagggc gacgttaagc
     1561 acaagctgct gctggagggc ggcggccacc accgcgttga cttcaagacc atctacaggg
     1621 ccaagaaggc ggtgaagctg cccgactatc actttgtgga ccaccgcatc gagatcctga
     1681 accacgacaa ggactacaac aaggtgaccg tttacgagag cgccgtggcc cgcaactcca
     1741 ccgacggcat ggacgagctg tacaaggtga gcgccaaata tgtgggcttt gacgtcgatc
     1801 tgtgggctgc catcgctaaa gagctgaagc tggattacga actgaagccg atggatttca
     1861 gtgggatcat tccggcactg caaaccaaaa acgtcgatct ggcgctggcg ggcattacca
     1921 tcaccgacga gatgaaaaaa gcgatcgatt tctctgacgg ctactacaaa agcggcctgt
     1981 tagtgatggt gaaagctaac aataacgatg tgaaaagcgt gaaagatctc gacgggaaag
     2041 tggttgctgt gaagagcggt actggctccg ttgattacgc gaaagcaaac atcaaaacta
     2101 aagatctgcg tcagttcccg aacatcgata acgcctatat ggaactgggc accaaccgcg
     2161 cagacgccgt tctgcacgat acgccaaaca ttctgtactt catcaaaacc gccggtaacg
     2221 gtcagttcaa agcggtaggt gactctctgg aagcgcagca atacggtatt gcgttcccga
     2281 aaggtagcga cgagctgcgt gacaaagtca acggcgcgtt gaaaaccctg cgcgagaacg
     2341 gaacttacaa cgaaatctac aaaaaagcgt tcggtactga accgaaaggc gctgagctgt
     2401 tcaccggggt ggtgcccatc ctggtcgagc tggacggcga cgtaaacggc cacaagttca
     2461 gcgtgtccgg cgagggcgag ggcgatgcca cctacggcaa gctgaccctg aagctgatct
     2521 gcaccaccgg caagctgccc gtgccctggc ccaccctcgt gaccaccctg ggctacggcc
     2581 tgcagtgctt cgcccgctac cccgaccaca tgaagcagca cgacttcttc aagtccgcca
     2641 tgcccgaagg ctacgtccag gagcgcacca tcttcttcaa ggacgacggc aactacaaga
     2701 cccgcgccga ggtgaagttc gagggcgaca ccctggtgaa ccgcatcgag ctgaagggca
     2761 tcgacttcaa ggaggacggc aacatcctgg ggcacaagct ggagtacaac tacaacagcc
     2821 acaacgtcta tatcaccgcc gacaagcaga agaacggcat caaggccaac ttcaagatcc
     2881 gccacaacat cgaggacggc ggcgtgcagc tcgccgacca ctaccagcag aacaccccca
     2941 tcggcgacgg ccccgtgctg ctgcccgaca atcactacct gagctaccag tccgccctga
     3001 gcaaagaccc caacgagaag cgcgatcaca tggtcctgct ggagttcgtg accgccgccg
     3061 ggatcactct cggcatggac gagctgtaca agtaaaagct taagtttaaa ccgctgatca
     3121 gcctcgactg tgccttctag ttgccagcca tctgttgttt gcccctcccc cgtgccttcc
     3181 ttgaccctgg aaggtgccac tcccactgtc ctttcctaat aaaatgagga aattgcatcg
     3241 cattgtctga gtaggtgtca ttctattctg gggggtgggg tggggcagga cagcaagggg
     3301 gaggattggg aagacaatag caggcatgct ggggatgcgg tgggctctat ggcttctgag
     3361 gcggaaagaa ccagctgggg ctctaggggg tatccccnnn nnnnnnnnnn nnnnnnnnnn
     3421 nnnnnnnnnn nnnnnnnnnn nnnnnnnnnn nnnnnnnnnn nnnnnnnnnn nnnnnnnnnn
     3481 nnnnnnnnnn nnnnnnnnnn nnnnnnnnnn nnnnnnnnnn ncnnnnnnnn nnnnnnnnnn
     3541 nnnnnnnnnn nnnnnnnnnn nnnnnnnnnn nnnnnnnnnn nnnnnnnnnn nnnnnnnnnn
     3601 nnnnnnnnnn nnnannnnnn nnnnnnnnnn nnnnnnnnnn nnnnnnnnnn nnnnnnnnnn
     3661 nnncctttga cgttggagtc cacgttcttt aatagtggac tcttgttcca aactggaaca
     3721 acactcaacc ctatctcggt ctattctttt gatttataag ggattttgcc gatttcggcc
     3781 tattggttaa aaaatgagct gatttaacaa aaatttaacg cgaattaatt ctgtggaatg
     3841 tgtgtcagtt agggtgtgga aagtccccag gctccccagc aggcagaagt atgcaaagca
     3901 tgcatctcaa ttagtcagca accaggtgtg gaaagtcccc aggctcccca gcaggcagaa
     3961 gtatgcaaag catgcatctc aattagtcag caaccatagt cccgccccta actccgccca
     4021 tcccgcccct aactccgccc agttccgccc attctccgcc ccatggctga ctaatttttt
     4081 ttatttatgc agaggccgag gccgcctctg cctctgagct attccagaag tagtgaggag
     4141 gcttttttgg aggcctaggc ttttgcaaaa agctcccggg agcttgtata tccattttcg
     4201 gatctgatca agagacagga tgaggatcgt ttcgcatgat tgaacaagat ggattgcacg
     4261 caggttctcc ggccgcttgg gtggagaggc tattcggcta tgactgggca caacagacaa
     4321 tcggctgctc tgatgccgcc gtgttccggc tgtcagcgca ggggcgcccg gttctttttg
     4381 tcaagaccga cctgtccggt gccctgaatg aactgcagga cgaggcagcg cggctatcgt
     4441 ggctggccac gacgggcgtt ccttgcgcag ctgtgctcga cgttgtcact gaagcgggaa
     4501 gggactggct gctattgggc gaagtgccgg ggcaggatct cctgtcatct caccttgctc
     4561 ctgccgagaa agtatccatc atggctgatg caatgcggcg gctgcatacg cttgatccgg
     4621 ctacctgccc attcgaccac caagcgaaac atcgcatcga gcgagcacgt actcggatgg
     4681 aagccggtct tgtcgatcag gatgatctgg acgaagagca tcaggggctc gcgccagccg
     4741 aactgttcgc caggctcaag gcgcgcatgc ccgacggcga ggatctcgtc gtgacccatg
     4801 gcgatgcctg cttgccgaat atcatggtgg aaaatggccg cttttctgga ttcatcgact
     4861 gtggccggct gggtgtggcg gaccgctatc aggacatagc gttggctacc cgtgatattg
     4921 ctgaagagct tggcggcgaa tgggctgacc gcttcctcgt gctttacggt atcgccgctc
     4981 ccgattcgca gcgcatcgcc ttctatcgcc ttcttgacga gttcttctga gcgggactct
     5041 ggggttcgaa atgaccgacc aagcgacgcc caacctgcca tcacgagatt tcgattccac
     5101 cgccgccttc tatgaaaggt tgggcttcgg aatcgttttc cgggacgccg gctggatgat
     5161 cctccagcgc ggggatctca tgctggagtt cttcgcccac cccaacttgt ttattgcagc
     5221 ttataatggt tacaaataaa gcaatagcat cacaaatttc acaaataaag catttttttc
     5281 actgcattct agttgtggtt tgtccaaact catcaatgta tcttatcatg tctgtatacc
     5341 gtcgacctct agctagagct tggcgtaatc atggtcatag ctgtttcctg tgtgaaattg
     5401 ttatccgctc acaattccac acaacatacg agccggaagc ataaagtgta aagcctgggg
     5461 tgcctaatga gtgagctaac tcacattaat tgcgttgcgc tcactgcccg ctttccagtc
     5521 gggaaacctg tcgtgccagc tgcattaatg aatcggccaa cgcgcgggga gaggcggttt
     5581 gcgtattggg cgctcttccg cttcctcgct cactgactcg ctgcgctcgg tcgttcggct
     5641 gcggcgagcg gtatcagctc actcaaaggc ggtaatacgg ttatccacag aatcagggga
     5701 taacgcagga aagaacatgt gagcaaaagg ccagcaaaag gccaggaacc gtaaaaaggc
     5761 cgcgttgctg gcgtttttcc ataggctccg cccccctgac gagcatcaca aaaatcgacg
     5821 ctcaagtcag aggtggcgaa acccgacagg actataaaga taccaggcgt ttccccctgg
     5881 aagctccctc gtgcgctctc ctgttccgac cctgccgctt accggatacc tgtccgcctt
     5941 tctcccttcg ggaagcgtgg cgctttctca tagctcacgc tgtaggtatc tcagttcggt
     6001 gtaggtcgtt cgctccaagc tgggctgtgt gcacgaaccc cccgttcagc ccgaccgctg
     6061 cgccttatcc ggtaactatc gtcttgagtc caacccggta agacacgact tatcgccact
     6121 ggcagcagcc actggtaaca ggattagcag agcgaggtat gtaggcggtg ctacagagtt
     6181 cttgaagtgg tggcctaact acggctacac tagaagaaca gtatttggta tctgcgctct
     6241 gctgaagcca gttaccttcg gaaaaagagt tggtagctct tgatccggca aacaaaccac
     6301 cgctggtagc ggtttttttg tttgcaagca gcagattacg cgcagaaaaa aaggatctca
     6361 agaagatcct ttgatctttt ctacggggtc tgacgctcag tggaacgaaa actcacgtta
     6421 agggattttg gtcatgagat tatcaaaaag gatcttcacc tagatccttt taaattaaaa
     6481 atgaagtttt aaatcaatct aaagtatata tgagtaaact tggtctgaca gttaccaatg
     6541 cttaatcagt gaggcaccta tctcagcgat ctgtctattt cgttcatcca tagttgcctg
     6601 actccccgtc gtgtagataa ctacgatacg ggagggctta ccatctggcc ccagtgctgc
     6661 aatgataccg cgagacccac gctcaccggc tccagattta tcagcaataa accagccagc
     6721 cggaagggcc gagcgcagaa gtggtcctgc aactttatcc gcctccatcc agtctattaa
     6781 ttgttgccgg gaagctagag taagtagttc gccagttaat agtttgcgca acgttgttgc
     6841 cattgctaca ggcatcgtgg tgtcacgctc gtcgtttggt atggcttcat tcagctccgg
     6901 ttcccaacga tcaaggcgag ttacatgatc ccccatgttg tgcaaaaaag cggttagctc
     6961 cttcggtcct ccgatcgttg tcagaagtaa gttggccgca gtgttatcac tcatggttat
     7021 ggcagcactg cataattctc ttactgtcat gccatccgta agatgctttt ctgtgactgg
     7081 tgagtactca accaagtcat tctgagaata gtgtatgcgg cgaccgagtt gctcttgccc
     7141 ggcgtcaata cgggataata ccgcgccaca tagcagaact ttaaaagtgc tcatcattgg
     7201 aaaacgttct tcggggcgaa aactctcaag gatcttaccg ctgttgagat ccagttcgat
     7261 gtaacccact cgtgcaccca actgatcttc agcatctttt actttcacca gcgtttctgg
     7321 gtgagcaaaa acaggaaggc aaaatgccgc aaaaaaggga ataagggcga cacggaaatg
     7381 ttgaatactc atactcttcc tttttcaata ttattgaagc atttatcagg gttattgtct
     7441 catgagcgga tacatatttg aatgtattta gaaaaataaa caaatagggg ttccgcgcac
     7501 atttccccga aaagtgccac ctgacgtc
//
